Addgene plasmid #118185: lentiSAMv2 TCF7L2 TSS-guide2
Purpose: CRISPR-mediated activation of TCF7L2. Catalytically inactive Cas9 from S. pyogenes and VP64 with 2A-BlastR.
Depositing lab: Jorge Ferrer. Depositing organization: Imperial College London. Publication: Human pancreatic islet three-dimensional chromatin architecture provides insights into the genetics of type 2 diabetes. Miguel-Escalada I, Bonas-Guarch S, Cebola I, Ponsa-Cobas J, Mendieta-Esteban J, Atla G, Javierre BM, Rolando DMY, Farabella I, Morgan CC, Garcia-Hurtado J, Beucher A, Moran I, Pasquali L, Ramos-Rodriguez M, Appel EVR, Linneberg A, Gjesing AP, Witte DR, Pedersen O, Grarup N, Ravassard P, Torrents D, Mercader JM, Piemonti L, Berney T, de Koning EJP, Kerr-Conte J, Pattou F, Fedko IO, Groop L, Prokopenko I, Hansen T, Marti-Renom MA, Fraser P, Ferrer J. Nat Genet. 2019 Jun 28. pii: 10.1038/s41588-019-0457-0. doi: 10.1038/s41588-019-0457-0. PubMed 31253982.
Backbone
  Vector backbone: lentiSAMv2
  Backbone manufacturer: Feng Zhang (Addgene #75112)
  Vector type: Mammalian Expression, Lentiviral, CRISPR
  Selectable markers: Blasticidin
Growth in bacteria
  Bacterial resistance: Ampicillin, 100 μg/mL
  Growth temperature: 37°C
  Growth strain: Stbl3
  Copy number: High Copy
Gene/Insert
  Gene/Insert name: dCas9-VP64-2A-BlastR
  gRNA/shRNA sequence: gaagccggggggagacgga
  Species: H. sapiens (human)
  Promoter: EF1a core and U6
  Cloning method: Restriction Enzyme; 5′ cloning site Unknown (destroyed during cloning); 3′ cloning site Unknown (destroyed during cloning)
  Sequencing primers: 5′ GATCCGCCACCATGGATGC
Terms and licenses: Academic/Nonprofit Terms; Industry Terms: Not Available to Industry
Depositor comments: Please visit https://www.biorxiv.org/content/early/2018/08/27/400291 for bioRxiv preprint.
How to cite: lentiSAMv2 TCF7L2 TSS-guide2 was a gift from Jorge Ferrer (Addgene plasmid # 118185 ; http://n2t.net/addgene:118185 ; RRID:Addgene_118185)
