[The description below was written by a language model from this plasmid's Addgene catalogue record and pLannotate feature annotations shown in this document.]
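Description:
lentiSAMv2 TCF7L2 TSS-guide2 is a 13.5 kb lentiviral CRISPR activation plasmid built on the lentiSAMv2 backbone, carrying both a guide RNA and a transcriptional activator for upregulating human TCF7L2. It is propagated in E. coli through a high-copy ColE1/pUC-type origin with ampicillin resistance (AmpR), and the record lists the recombination-deficient Stbl3 strain, as is usual for LTR-containing vectors. The backbone also carries an f1 ori and an SV40/EM7-driven BleoR cassette lying outside the viral transfer region.

The transfer cassette has a CMV enhancer/promoter fused to a truncated HIV-1 5' LTR, which drives genomic RNA production in packaging cells. This is followed by the Ψ packaging signal, RRE and cPPT/CTS, and the cassette ends in a WPRE and a truncated 3' LTR with a downstream bGH polyadenylation signal. Within it, a human U6 promoter expresses a guide whose name indicates that it targets the TCF7L2 transcription start site region. Its S. pyogenes scaffold contains two MS2 stem loops, which bind MS2 coat protein fusions. In the SAM system these loops recruit additional activator domains supplied from a separate construct that is not part of this plasmid. An EF-1α core promoter then drives an NLS-tagged, catalytically dead Cas9 (D10A/N863A). According to the catalogue entry this is fused to VP64 and linked through a 2A peptide to blasticidin S deaminase, allowing blasticidin selection of transduced mammalian cells. The VP64 and 2A segments are not individually annotated in the feature table, but an unannotated gap between dCas9 and BSD is consistent with them.

The construct is intended for CRISPR-mediated activation of endogenous TCF7L2. It was deposited with a study of pancreatic islet chromatin architecture and type 2 diabetes genetics.
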