Features (pLannotate 1.2.2; 38 found; start..end, strand, type, name):
     18..36      +  misc_RNA       MS2 stem loop: stem loop that binds the bacteriophage MS2 coat protein
     47..83      +  misc_RNA       gRNA scaffold (fragment): guide RNA scaffold for the Streptococcus pyogenes CRISPR/Cas9 system
     88..106     +  misc_RNA       MS2 stem loop: stem loop that binds the bacteriophage MS2 coat protein
    117..136     +  misc_RNA       gRNA scaffold (fragment): guide RNA scaffold for the Streptococcus pyogenes CRISPR/Cas9 system
    149..167     +  CDS            small t antigen (fragment): SV40 (simian virus 40) small t antigen
    193..404     +  promoter       EF-1α core promoter: core promoter for human elongation factor EF-1α
    421..468     +  CDS            nucleoplasmin NLS: bipartite nuclear localization signal from nucleoplasmin
    468..4569    +  CDS            dCas9 (fragment): catalytically dead mutant of the Cas9 endonuclease from the Streptococcus pyogenes Type II CRISPR/Cas system RNA-guided DNA-binding protein that lacks endonuclease activity due to the D10A mutation in the RuvC catalytic domain and the N863A mutation in the HNH catalytic domain
   4894..5292    +  CDS            BSD: blasticidin S deaminase; Aspergillus terreus BSD; confers resistance to blasticidin
   5293..5314    +  misc_feature   MCS (fragment): pBluescript multiple cloning site
   5317..5905    +  misc_feature   WPRE: woodchuck hepatitis virus posttranscriptional regulatory element
   5842..6423    +  CDS            nef (fragment): NEF_HV1H2 - Experimental evidence at protein level: Swiss-Prot protein existence level 1. Extracellular Nef protein targets CD4(+) T-lymphocytes for apoptosis by interacting with CXCR4 surface receptors. From Human immunodeficiency virus type 1 group M subtype B (isolate HXB2) (HIV-1).
   6430..6610    +  LTR            5' LTR (truncated): truncated 5' long terminal repeat (LTR) from HIV-1
   6642..6866    +  polyA_signal   bGH poly(A) signal: bovine growth hormone polyadenylation signal
   6870..6891    +  promoter       SV40 promoter (fragment): SV40 enhancer and early promoter
   6912..7340    +  rep_origin     f1 ori (sequence partly withheld): f1 bacteriophage origin of replication; arrow indicates direction of (+) strand synthesis
   7354..7683    +  promoter       SV40 promoter: SV40 enhancer and early promoter
   7731..7778    +  promoter       EM7 promoter: synthetic bacterial promoter&nbsp
   7797..8171    +  CDS            BleoR: antibiotic-binding protein; Sh ble from Streptoalloteichus hindustanus; confers resistance to bleomycin, phleomycin, and Zeocin™
   8181..8306    +  CDS            ble (fragment): BLE_KLEPN - Experimental evidence at protein level: Swiss-Prot protein existence level 1. Binding protein with a strong affinity to the bleomycin family of antibiotics. Binds to CL990; an antimitotic-antibiotic compound. From Klebsiella pneumoniae.
   8301..8422    +  polyA_signal   SV40 poly(A) signal: SV40 polyadenylation signal
   8493..8515    -  protein_bind   lac operator (fragment): The lac repressor binds to the lac operator to inhibit transcription in E. coli. This inhibition can be relieved by adding lactose or isopropyl-β-D-thiogalactopyranoside (IPTG). lac repressor encoded by lacI
   8519..8549    -  promoter       lac promoter: promoter for the E. coli lac operon
   8564..8585    -  protein_bind   CAP binding site: CAP binding activates transcription in the presence of cAMP. E. coli catabolite activator protein
   8598..8690    -  CDS            lacI (fragment): lac repressor; lacI; The lac repressor binds to the lac operator to inhibit transcription in E. coli. This inhibition can be relieved by adding lactose or isopropyl-β-D-thiogalactopyranoside (IPTG).
   8873..9461    -  rep_origin     ori: high-copy-number ColE1/pMB1/pBR322/pUC origin of replication
   9632..10492   -  CDS            AmpR: β-lactamase; bla; confers resistance to ampicillin, carbenicillin, and related antibiotics
  10493..10597   -  promoter       AmpR promoter: bla
  10656..10708   -  misc_feature   bom (fragment): basis of mobility region from pBR322
  10863..11242   +  enhancer       CMV enhancer: human cytomegalovirus immediate early enhancer
  11243..11442   +  promoter       CMV promoter: human cytomegalovirus (CMV) immediate early promoter
  11460..11640   +  LTR            5' LTR (truncated): truncated 5' long terminal repeat (LTR) from HIV-1
  11687..11812   +  misc_feature   HIV-1 Ψ: packaging signal of human immunodeficiency virus type 1
  11796..12159   +  CDS            HIV-1 gag (fragment): gag protein from human immunodeficiency virus 1; gag
  12305..12538   +  misc_feature   RRE: The Rev response element (RRE) of HIV-1 allows for Rev-dependent mRNA export from the nucleus to the cytoplasm.
  12915..13015   +  CDS            Rev (fragment): human immunodeficiency virus 1 (HIV-1) Rev protein; rev; enhances nuclear export of unspliced and incompletely spliced viral mRNAs
  13065..13182   +  misc_feature   cPPT/CTS: central polypurine tract and central termination sequence of HIV-1
  13232..13472   +  promoter       U6 promoter: RNA polymerase III promoter for human U6 snRNA
>Addgene plasmid #118185 | lentiSAMv2 TCF7L2 TSS-guide2 | addgene full sequence | sequence record 240426 | Addgene NGS Result
GTTTTAGAGCTAGGCCAACATGAGGATCACCCATGTCTGCAGGGCCTAGCAAGTTAAAATAAGGCTAGTC
CGTTATCAACTTGGCCAACATGAGGATCACCCATGTCTGCAGGGCCAAGTGGCACCGAGTCGGTGCTTTT
TTTGGATCCTAGGTCTTGAAAGGAGTGGGAATTGGCTCCGGTGCCCGTCAGTGGGCAGAGCGCACATCGC
CCACAGTCCCCGAGAAGTTGGGGGGAGGGGTCGGCAATTGATCCGGTGCCTAGAGAAGGTGGCGCGGGGT
AAACTGGGAAAGTGATGTCGTGTACTGGCTCCGCCTTTTTCCCGAGGGTGGGGGAGAACCGTATATAAGT
GCAGTAGTCGCCGTGAACGTTCTTTTTCGCAACGGGTTTGCCGCCAGAACACAGGCGTACGGCCACCATG
AAAAGGCCGGCGGCCACGAAAAAGGCCGGCCAGGCAAAAAAGAAAAAGGACAAGAAGTACAGCATCGGCC
TGGCCATCGGCACCAACTCTGTGGGCTGGGCCGTGATCACCGACGAGTACAAGGTGCCCAGCAAGAAATT
CAAGGTGCTGGGCAACACCGACCGGCACAGCATCAAGAAGAACCTGATCGGAGCCCTGCTGTTCGACAGC
GGCGAAACAGCCGAGGCCACCCGGCTGAAGAGAACCGCCAGAAGAAGATACACCAGACGGAAGAACCGGA
TCTGCTATCTGCAAGAGATCTTCAGCAACGAGATGGCCAAGGTGGACGACAGCTTCTTCCACAGACTGGA
AGAGTCCTTCCTGGTGGAAGAGGATAAGAAGCACGAGCGGCACCCCATCTTCGGCAACATCGTGGACGAG
GTGGCCTACCACGAGAAGTACCCCACCATCTACCACCTGAGAAAGAAACTGGTGGACAGCACCGACAAGG
CCGACCTGCGGCTGATCTATCTGGCCCTGGCCCACATGATCAAGTTCCGGGGCCACTTCCTGATCGAGGG
CGACCTGAACCCCGACAACAGCGACGTGGACAAGCTGTTCATCCAGCTGGTGCAGACCTACAACCAGCTG
TTCGAGGAAAACCCCATCAACGCCAGCGGCGTGGACGCCAAGGCCATCCTGTCTGCCAGACTGAGCAAGA
GCAGACGGCTGGAAAATCTGATCGCCCAGCTGCCCGGCGAGAAGAAGAATGGCCTGTTCGGCAACCTGAT
TGCCCTGAGCCTGGGCCTGACCCCCAACTTCAAGAGCAACTTCGACCTGGCCGAGGATGCCAAACTGCAG
CTGAGCAAGGACACCTACGACGACGACCTGGACAACCTGCTGGCCCAGATCGGCGACCAGTACGCCGACC
TGTTTCTGGCCGCCAAGAACCTGTCCGACGCCATCCTGCTGAGCGACATCCTGAGAGTGAACACCGAGAT
CACCAAGGCCCCCCTGAGCGCCTCTATGATCAAGAGATACGACGAGCACCACCAGGACCTGACCCTGCTG
AAAGCTCTCGTGCGGCAGCAGCTGCCTGAGAAGTACAAAGAGATTTTCTTCGACCAGAGCAAGAACGGCT
ACGCCGGCTACATTGACGGCGGAGCCAGCCAGGAAGAGTTCTACAAGTTCATCAAGCCCATCCTGGAAAA
GATGGACGGCACCGAGGAACTGCTCGTGAAGCTGAACAGAGAGGACCTGCTGCGGAAGCAGCGGACCTTC
GACAACGGCAGCATCCCCCACCAGATCCACCTGGGAGAGCTGCACGCCATTCTGCGGCGGCAGGAAGATT
TTTACCCATTCCTGAAGGACAACCGGGAAAAGATCGAGAAGATCCTGACCTTCCGCATCCCCTACTACGT
GGGCCCTCTGGCCAGGGGAAACAGCAGATTCGCCTGGATGACCAGAAAGAGCGAGGAAACCATCACCCCC
TGGAACTTCGAGGAAGTGGTGGACAAGGGCGCTTCCGCCCAGAGCTTCATCGAGCGGATGACCAACTTCG
ATAAGAACCTGCCCAACGAGAAGGTGCTGCCCAAGCACAGCCTGCTGTACGAGTACTTCACCGTGTATAA
CGAGCTGACCAAAGTGAAATACGTGACCGAGGGAATGAGAAAGCCCGCCTTCCTGAGCGGCGAGCAGAAA
AAGGCCATCGTGGACCTGCTGTTCAAGACCAACCGGAAAGTGACCGTGAAGCAGCTGAAAGAGGACTACT
TCAAGAAAATCGAGTGCTTCGACTCCGTGGAAATCTCCGGCGTGGAAGATCGGTTCAACGCCTCCCTGGG
CACATACCACGATCTGCTGAAAATTATCAAGGACAAGGACTTCCTGGACAATGAGGAAAACGAGGACATT
CTGGAAGATATCGTGCTGACCCTGACACTGTTTGAGGACAGAGAGATGATCGAGGAACGGCTGAAAACCT
ATGCCCACCTGTTCGACGACAAAGTGATGAAGCAGCTGAAGCGGCGGAGATACACCGGCTGGGGCAGGCT
GAGCCGGAAGCTGATCAACGGCATCCGGGACAAGCAGTCCGGCAAGACAATCCTGGATTTCCTGAAGTCC
GACGGCTTCGCCAACAGAAACTTCATGCAGCTGATCCACGACGACAGCCTGACCTTTAAAGAGGACATCC
AGAAAGCCCAGGTGTCCGGCCAGGGCGATAGCCTGCACGAGCACATTGCCAATCTGGCCGGCAGCCCCGC
CATTAAGAAGGGCATCCTGCAGACAGTGAAGGTGGTGGACGAGCTCGTGAAAGTGATGGGCCGGCACAAG
CCCGAGAACATCGTGATCGAAATGGCCAGAGAGAACCAGACCACCCAGAAGGGACAGAAGAACAGCCGCG
AGAGAATGAAGCGGATCGAAGAGGGCATCAAAGAGCTGGGCAGCCAGATCCTGAAAGAACACCCCGTGGA
AAACACCCAGCTGCAGAACGAGAAGCTGTACCTGTACTACCTGCAGAATGGGCGGGATATGTACGTGGAC
CAGGAACTGGACATCAACCGGCTGTCCGACTACGATGTGGACCACATCGTGCCTCAGAGCTTTCTGAAGG
ACGACTCCATCGACAACAAGGTGCTGACCAGAAGCGACAAGGCCCGGGGCAAGAGCGACAACGTGCCCTC
CGAAGAGGTCGTGAAGAAGATGAAGAACTACTGGCGGCAGCTGCTGAACGCCAAGCTGATTACCCAGAGA
AAGTTCGACAATCTGACCAAGGCCGAGAGAGGCGGCCTGAGCGAACTGGATAAGGCCGGCTTCATCAAGA
GACAGCTGGTGGAAACCCGGCAGATCACAAAGCACGTGGCACAGATCCTGGACTCCCGGATGAACACTAA
GTACGACGAGAATGACAAGCTGATCCGGGAAGTGAAAGTGATCACCCTGAAGTCCAAGCTGGTGTCCGAT
TTCCGGAAGGATTTCCAGTTTTACAAAGTGCGCGAGATCAACAACTACCACCACGCCCACGACGCCTACC
TGAACGCCGTCGTGGGAACCGCCCTGATCAAAAAGTACCCTAAGCTGGAAAGCGAGTTCGTGTACGGCGA
CTACAAGGTGTACGACGTGCGGAAGATGATCGCCAAGAGCGAGCAGGAAATCGGCAAGGCTACCGCCAAG
TACTTCTTCTACAGCAACATCATGAACTTTTTCAAGACCGAGATTACCCTGGCCAACGGCGAGATCCGGA
AGCGGCCTCTGATCGAGACAAACGGCGAAACCGGGGAGATCGTGTGGGATAAGGGCCGGGATTTTGCCAC
CGTGCGGAAAGTGCTGAGCATGCCCCAAGTGAATATCGTGAAAAAGACCGAGGTGCAGACAGGCGGCTTC
AGCAAAGAGTCTATCCTGCCCAAGAGGAACAGCGATAAGCTGATCGCCAGAAAGAAGGACTGGGACCCTA
AGAAGTACGGCGGCTTCGACAGCCCCACCGTGGCCTATTCTGTGCTGGTGGTGGCCAAAGTGGAAAAGGG
CAAGTCCAAGAAACTGAAGAGTGTGAAAGAGCTGCTGGGGATCACCATCATGGAAAGAAGCAGCTTCGAG
AAGAATCCCATCGACTTTCTGGAAGCCAAGGGCTACAAAGAAGTGAAAAAGGACCTGATCATCAAGCTGC
CTAAGTACTCCCTGTTCGAGCTGGAAAACGGCCGGAAGAGAATGCTGGCCTCTGCCGGCGAACTGCAGAA
GGGAAACGAACTGGCCCTGCCCTCCAAATATGTGAACTTCCTGTACCTGGCCAGCCACTATGAGAAGCTG
AAGGGCTCCCCCGAGGATAATGAGCAGAAACAGCTGTTTGTGGAACAGCACAAGCACTACCTGGACGAGA
TCATCGAGCAGATCAGCGAGTTCTCCAAGAGAGTGATCCTGGCCGACGCTAATCTGGACAAAGTGCTGTC
CGCCTACAACAAGCACCGGGATAAGCCCATCAGAGAGCAGGCCGAGAATATCATCCACCTGTTTACCCTG
ACCAATCTGGGAGCCCCTGCCGCCTTCAAGTACTTTGACACCACCATCGACCGGAAGAGGTACACCAGCA
CCAAAGAGGTGCTGGACGCCACCCTGATCCACCAGAGCATCACCGGCCTGTACGAGACACGGATCGACCT
GTCTCAGCTGGGAGGCGACAGCGCTGGAGGAGGTGGAAGCGGAGGAGGAGGAAGCGGAGGAGGAGGTAGC
GGACCTAAGAAAAAGAGGAAGGTGGCGGCCGCTGGATCCGGACGGGCTGACGCATTGGACGATTTTGATC
TGGATATGCTGGGAAGTGACGCCCTCGATGATTTTGACCTTGACATGCTTGGTTCGGATGCCCTTGATGA
CTTTGACCTCGACATGCTCGGCAGTGACGCCCTTGATGATTTCGACCTGGACATGCTGATTAACTGTACA
GGCAGTGGAGAGGGCAGAGGAAGTCTGCTAACATGCGGTGACGTCGAGGAGAATCCTGGCCCAATGGCCA
AGCCTTTGTCTCAAGAAGAATCCACCCTCATTGAAAGAGCAACGGCTACAATCAACAGCATCCCCATCTC
TGAAGACTACAGCGTCGCCAGCGCAGCTCTCTCTAGCGACGGCCGCATCTTCACTGGTGTCAATGTATAT
CATTTTACTGGGGGACCTTGTGCAGAACTCGTGGTGCTGGGCACTGCTGCTGCTGCGGCAGCTGGCAACC
TGACTTGTATCGTCGCGATCGGAAATGAGAACAGGGGCATCTTGAGCCCCTGCGGACGGTGCCGACAGGT
GCTTCTCGATCTGCATCCTGGGATCAAAGCCATAGTGAAGGACAGTGATGGACAGCCGACGGCAGTTGGG
ATTCGTGAATTGCTGCCCTCTGGTTATGTGTGGGAGGGCTAAGAATTCGATATCAAGCTTATCGGTAATC
AACCTCTGGATTACAAAATTTGTGAAAGATTGACTGGTATTCTTAACTATGTTGCTCCTTTTACGCTATG
TGGATACGCTGCTTTAATGCCTTTGTATCATGCTATTGCTTCCCGTATGGCTTTCATTTTCTCCTCCTTG
TATAAATCCTGGTTGCTGTCTCTTTATGAGGAGTTGTGGCCCGTTGTCAGGCAACGTGGCGTGGTGTGCA
CTGTGTTTGCTGACGCAACCCCCACTGGTTGGGGCATTGCCACCACCTGTCAGCTCCTTTCCGGGACTTT
CGCTTTCCCCCTCCCTATTGCCACGGCGGAACTCATCGCCGCCTGCCTTGCCCGCTGCTGGACAGGGGCT
CGGCTGTTGGGCACTGACAATTCCGTGGTGTTGTCGGGGAAATCATCGTCCTTTCCTTGGCTGCTCGCCT
GTGTTGCCACCTGGATTCTGCGCGGGACGTCCTTCTGCTACGTCCCTTCGGCCCTCAATCCAGCGGACCT
TCCTTCCCGCGGCCTGCTGCCGGCTCTGCGGCCTCTTCCGCGTCTTCGCCTTCGCCCTCAGACGAGTCGG
ATCTCCCTTTGGGCCGCCTCCCCGCATCGATACCGTCGACCTCGAGACCTAGAAAAACATGGAGCAATCA
CAAGTAGCAATACAGCAGCTACCAATGCTGATTGTGCCTGGCTAGAAGCACAAGAGGAGGAGGAGGTGGG
TTTTCCAGTCACACCTCAGGTACCTTTAAGACCAATGACTTACAAGGCAGCTGTAGATCTTAGCCACTTT
TTAAAAGAAAAGGGGGGACTGGAAGGGCTAATTCACTCCCAACGAAGACAAGATATCCTTGATCTGTGGA
TCTACCACACACAAGGCTACTTCCCTGATTGGCAGAACTACACACCAGGGCCAGGGATCAGATATCCACT
GACCTTTGGATGGTGCTACAAGCTAGTACCAGTTGAGCAAGAGAAGGTAGAAGAAGCCAATGAAGGAGAG
AACACCCGCTTGTTACACCCTGTGAGCCTGCATGGGATGGATGACCCGGAGAGAGAAGTATTAGAGTGGA
GGTTTGACAGCCGCCTAGCATTTCATCACATGGCCCGAGAGCTGCATCCGGACTGTACTGGGTCTCTCTG
GTTAGACCAGATCTGAGCCTGGGAGCTCTCTGGCTAACTAGGGAACCCACTGCTTAAGCCTCAATAAAGC
TTGCCTTGAGTGCTTCAAGTAGTGTGTGCCCGTCTGTTGTGTGACTCTGGTAACTAGAGATCCCTCAGAC
CCTTTTAGTCAGTGTGGAAAATCTCTAGCAGGGCCCGTTTAAACCCGCTGATCAGCCTCGACTGTGCCTT
CTAGTTGCCAGCCATCTGTTGTTTGCCCCTCCCCCGTGCCTTCCTTGACCCTGGAAGGTGCCACTCCCAC
TGTCCTTTCCTAATAAAATGAGGAAATTGCATCGCATTGTCTGAGTAGGTGTCATTCTATTCTGGGGGGT
GGGGTGGGGCAGGACAGCAAGGGGGAGGATTGGGAAGACAATAGCAGGCATGCTGGGGATGCGGTGGGCT
CTATGGCTTCTGAGGCGGAAAGAACCAGCTGGGGCTCTAGGGGGTATCCCC
[124 nt withheld, positions 6912-7035]
C
[91 nt withheld, positions 7037-7127]
A
[49 nt withheld, positions 7129-7177]
CCTTTGACGTTGGAGTCCACGTTCTTT
[37 nt withheld, positions 7205-7241]
ACCCTATCTCGGTCTATTCTTTTGATTTATAAGGGATTTTGCCGATTTCGGCCTATTGGTTAAAAAATGA
GCTGATTTAACAAAAATTTAACGCGAATTAATTCTGTGGAATGTGTGTCAGTTAGGGTGTGGAAAGTCCC
CAGGCTCCCCAGCAGGCAGAAGTATGCAAAGCATGCATCTCAATTAGTCAGCAACCAGGTGTGGAAAGTC
CCCAGGCTCCCCAGCAGGCAGAAGTATGCAAAGCATGCATCTCAATTAGTCAGCAACCATAGTCCCGCCC
CTAACTCCGCCCATCCCGCCCCTAACTCCGCCCAGTTCCGCCCATTCTCCGCCCCATGGCTGACTAATTT
TTTTTATTTATGCAGAGGCCGAGGCCGCCTCTGCCTCTGAGCTATTCCAGAAGTAGTGAGGAGGCTTTTT
TGGAGGCCTAGGCTTTTGCAAAAAGCTCCCGGGAGCTTGTATATCCATTTTCGGATCTGATCAGCACGTG
TTGACAATTAATCATCGGCATAGTATATCGGCATAGTATAATACGACAAGGTGAGGAACTAAACCATGGC
CAAGTTGACCAGTGCCGTTCCGGTGCTCACCGCGCGCGACGTCGCCGGAGCGGTCGAGTTCTGGACCGAC
CGGCTCGGGTTCTCCCGGGACTTCGTGGAGGACGACTTCGCCGGTGTGGTCCGGGACGACGTGACCCTGT
TCATCAGCGCGGTCCAGGACCAGGTGGTGCCGGACAACACCCTGGCCTGGGTGTGGGTGCGCGGCCTGGA
CGAGCTGTACGCCGAGTGGTCGGAGGTCGTGTCCACGAACTTCCGGGACGCCTCCGGGCCGGCCATGACC
GAGATCGGCGAGCAGCCGTGGGGGCGGGAGTTCGCCCTGCGCGACCCGGCCGGCAACTGCGTGCACTTCG
TGGCCGAGGAGCAGGACTGACACGTGCTACGAGATTTCGATTCCACCGCCGCCTTCTATGAAAGGTTGGG
CTTCGGAATCGTTTTCCGGGACGCCGGCTGGATGATCCTCCAGCGCGGGGATCTCATGCTGGAGTTCTTC
GCCCACCCCAACTTGTTTATTGCAGCTTATAATGGTTACAAATAAAGCAATAGCATCACAAATTTCACAA
ATAAAGCATTTTTTTCACTGCATTCTAGTTGTGGTTTGTCCAAACTCATCAATGTATCTTATCATGTCTG
TATACCGTCGACCTCTAGCTAGAGCTTGGCGTAATCATGGTCATAGCTGTTTCCTGTGTGAAATTGTTAT
CCGCTCACAATTCCACACAACATACGAGCCGGAAGCATAAAGTGTAAAGCCTGGGGTGCCTAATGAGTGA
GCTAACTCACATTAATTGCGTTGCGCTCACTGCCCGCTTTCCAGTCGGGAAACCTGTCGTGCCAGCTGCA
TTAATGAATCGGCCAACGCGCGGGGAGAGGCGGTTTGCGTATTGGGCGCTCTTCCGCTTCCTCGCTCACT
GACTCGCTGCGCTCGGTCGTTCGGCTGCGGCGAGCGGTATCAGCTCACTCAAAGGCGGTAATACGGTTAT
CCACAGAATCAGGGGATAACGCAGGAAAGAACATGTGAGCAAAAGGCCAGCAAAAGGCCAGGAACCGTAA
AAAGGCCGCGTTGCTGGCGTTTTTCCATAGGCTCCGCCCCCCTGACGAGCATCACAAAAATCGACGCTCA
AGTCAGAGGTGGCGAAACCCGACAGGACTATAAAGATACCAGGCGTTTCCCCCTGGAAGCTCCCTCGTGC
GCTCTCCTGTTCCGACCCTGCCGCTTACCGGATACCTGTCCGCCTTTCTCCCTTCGGGAAGCGTGGCGCT
TTCTCATAGCTCACGCTGTAGGTATCTCAGTTCGGTGTAGGTCGTTCGCTCCAAGCTGGGCTGTGTGCAC
GAACCCCCCGTTCAGCCCGACCGCTGCGCCTTATCCGGTAACTATCGTCTTGAGTCCAACCCGGTAAGAC
ACGACTTATCGCCACTGGCAGCAGCCACTGGTAACAGGATTAGCAGAGCGAGGTATGTAGGCGGTGCTAC
AGAGTTCTTGAAGTGGTGGCCTAACTACGGCTACACTAGAAGAACAGTATTTGGTATCTGCGCTCTGCTG
AAGCCAGTTACCTTCGGAAAAAGAGTTGGTAGCTCTTGATCCGGCAAACAAACCACCGCTGGTAGCGGTG
GTTTTTTTGTTTGCAAGCAGCAGATTACGCGCAGAAAAAAAGGATCTCAAGAAGATCCTTTGATCTTTTC
TACGGGGTCTGACGCTCAGTGGAACGAAAACTCACGTTAAGGGATTTTGGTCATGAGATTATCAAAAAGG
ATCTTCACCTAGATCCTTTTAAATTAAAAATGAAGTTTTAAATCAATCTAAAGTATATATGAGTAAACTT
GGTCTGACAGTTACCAATGCTTAATCAGTGAGGCACCTATCTCAGCGATCTGTCTATTTCGTTCATCCAT
AGTTGCCTGACTCCCCGTCGTGTAGATAACTACGATACGGGAGGGCTTACCATCTGGCCCCAGTGCTGCA
ATGATACCGCGAGACCCACGCTCACCGGCTCCAGATTTATCAGCAATAAACCAGCCAGCCGGAAGGGCCG
AGCGCAGAAGTGGTCCTGCAACTTTATCCGCCTCCATCCAGTCTATTAATTGTTGCCGGGAAGCTAGAGT
AAGTAGTTCGCCAGTTAATAGTTTGCGCAACGTTGTTGCCATTGCTACAGGCATCGTGGTGTCACGCTCG
TCGTTTGGTATGGCTTCATTCAGCTCCGGTTCCCAACGATCAAGGCGAGTTACATGATCCCCCATGTTGT
GCAAAAAAGCGGTTAGCTCCTTCGGTCCTCCGATCGTTGTCAGAAGTAAGTTGGCCGCAGTGTTATCACT
CATGGTTATGGCAGCACTGCATAATTCTCTTACTGTCATGCCATCCGTAAGATGCTTTTCTGTGACTGGT
GAGTACTCAACCAAGTCATTCTGAGAATAGTGTATGCGGCGACCGAGTTGCTCTTGCCCGGCGTCAATAC
GGGATAATACCGCGCCACATAGCAGAACTTTAAAAGTGCTCATCATTGGAAAACGTTCTTCGGGGCGAAA
ACTCTCAAGGATCTTACCGCTGTTGAGATCCAGTTCGATGTAACCCACTCGTGCACCCAACTGATCTTCA
GCATCTTTTACTTTCACCAGCGTTTCTGGGTGAGCAAAAACAGGAAGGCAAAATGCCGCAAAAAAGGGAA
TAAGGGCGACACGGAAATGTTGAATACTCATACTCTTCCTTTTTCAATATTATTGAAGCATTTATCAGGG
TTATTGTCTCATGAGCGGATACATATTTGAATGTATTTAGAAAAATAAACAAATAGGGGTTCCGCGCACA
TTTCCCCGAAAAGTGCCACCTGACGTCGACGGATCGGGAGATCTCCCGATCCCCTATGGTGCACTCTCAG
TACAATCTGCTCTGATGCCGCATAGTTAAGCCAGTATCTGCTCCCTGCTTGTGTGTTGGAGGTCGCTGAG
TAGTGCGCGAGCAAAATTTAAGCTACAACAAGGCAAGGCTTGACCGACAATTGCATGAAGAATCTGCTTA
GGGTTAGGCGTTTTGCGCTGCTTCGCGATGTACGGGCCAGATATACGCGTTGACATTGATTATTGACTAG
TTATTAATAGTAATCAATTACGGGGTCATTAGTTCATAGCCCATATATGGAGTTCCGCGTTACATAACTT
ACGGTAAATGGCCCGCCTGGCTGACCGCCCAACGACCCCCGCCCATTGACGTCAATAATGACGTATGTTC
CCATAGTAACGCCAATAGGGACTTTCCATTGACGTCAATGGGTGGAGTATTTACGGTAAACTGCCCACTT
GGCAGTACATCAAGTGTATCATATGCCAAGTACGCCCCCTATTGACGTCAATGACGGTAAATGGCCCGCC
TGGCATTATGCCCAGTACATGACCTTATGGGACTTTCCTACTTGGCAGTACATCTACGTATTAGTCATCG
CTATTACCATGGTGATGCGGTTTTGGCAGTACATCAATGGGCGTGGATAGCGGTTTGACTCACGGGGATT
TCCAAGTCTCCACCCCATTGACGTCAATGGGAGTTTGTTTTGGCACCAAAATCAACGGGACTTTCCAAAA
TGTCGTAACAACTCCGCCCCATTGACGCAAATGGGCGGTAGGCGTGTACGGTGGGAGGTCTATATAAGCA
GCGCGTTTTGCCTGTACTGGGTCTCTCTGGTTAGACCAGATCTGAGCCTGGGAGCTCTCTGGCTAACTAG
GGAACCCACTGCTTAAGCCTCAATAAAGCTTGCCTTGAGTGCTTCAAGTAGTGTGTGCCCGTCTGTTGTG
TGACTCTGGTAACTAGAGATCCCTCAGACCCTTTTAGTCAGTGTGGAAAATCTCTAGCAGTGGCGCCCGA
ACAGGGACTTGAAAGCGAAAGGGAAACCAGAGGAGCTCTCTCGACGCAGGACTCGGCTTGCTGAAGCGCG
CACGGCAAGAGGCGAGGGGCGGCGACTGGTGAGTACGCCAAAAATTTTGACTAGCGGAGGCTAGAAGGAG
AGAGATGGGTGCGAGAGCGTCAGTATTAAGCGGGGGAGAATTAGATCGCGATGGGAAAAAATTCGGTTAA
GGCCAGGGGGAAAGAAAAAATATAAATTAAAACATATAGTATGGGCAAGCAGGGAGCTAGAACGATTCGC
AGTTAATCCTGGCCTGTTAGAAACATCAGAAGGCTGTAGACAAATACTGGGACAGCTACAACCATCCCTT
CAGACAGGATCAGAAGAACTTAGATCATTATATAATACAGTAGCAACCCTCTATTGTGTGCATCAAAGGA
TAGAGATAAAAGACACCAAGGAAGCTTTAGACAAGATAGAGGAAGAGCAAAACAAAAGTAAGACCACCGC
ACAGCAAGCGGCCGCTGATCTTCAGACCTGGAGGAGGAGATATGAGGGACAATTGGAGAAGTGAATTATA
TAAATATAAAGTAGTAAAAATTGAACCATTAGGAGTAGCACCCACCAAGGCAAAGAGAAGAGTGGTGCAG
AGAGAAAAAAGAGCAGTGGGAATAGGAGCTTTGTTCCTTGGGTTCTTGGGAGCAGCAGGAAGCACTATGG
GCGCAGCGTCAATGACGCTGACGGTACAGGCCAGACAATTATTGTCTGGTATAGTGCAGCAGCAGAACAA
TTTGCTGAGGGCTATTGAGGCGCAACAGCATCTGTTGCAACTCACAGTCTGGGGCATCAAGCAGCTCCAG
GCAAGAATCCTGGCTGTGGAAAGATACCTAAAGGATCAACAGCTCCTGGGGATTTGGGGTTGCTCTGGAA
AACTCATTTGCACCACTGCTGTGCCTTGGAATGCTAGTTGGAGTAATAAATCTCTGGAACAGATTTGGAA
TCACACGACCTGGATGGAGTGGGACAGAGAAATTAACAATTACACAAGCTTAATACACTCCTTAATTGAA
GAATCGCAAAACCAGCAAGAAAAGAATGAACAAGAATTATTGGAATTAGATAAATGGGCAAGTTTGTGGA
ATTGGTTTAACATAACAAATTGGCTGTGGTATATAAAATTATTCATAATGATAGTAGGAGGCTTGGTAGG
TTTAAGAATAGTTTTTGCTGTACTTTCTATAGTGAATAGAGTTAGGCAGGGATATTCACCATTATCGTTT
CAGACCCACCTCCCAACCCCGAGGGGACCCGACAGGCCCGAAGGAATAGAAGAAGAAGGTGGAGAGAGAG
ACAGAGACAGATCCATTCGATTAGTGAACGGATCGGCACTGCGTGCGCCAATTCTGCAGACAAATGGCAG
TATTCATCCACAATTTTAAAAGAAAAGGGGGGATTGGGGGGTACAGTGCAGGGGAAAGAATAGTAGACAT
AATAGCAACAGACATACAAACTAAAGAATTACAAAAACAAATTACAAAAATTCAAAATTTTCGGGTTTAT
TACAGGGACAGCAGAGATCCAGTTTGGTTAATTAGCTAGCGAGGGCCTATTTCCCATGATTCCTTCATAT
TTGCATATACGATACAAGGCTGTTAGAGAGATAATTGGAATTAATTTGACTGTAAACACAAAGATATTAG
TACAAAATACGTGACGTAGAAAGTAATAATTTCTTGGGTAGTTTGCAGTTTTAAAATTATGTTTTAAAAT
GGACTATCATATGCTTACCGTAACTTGAAAGTATTTCGATTTCTTGGCTTTATATATCTTGTGGAAAGGA
CGAAACACCGGAAGCCGGGGGGAGACGGA
