>Addgene plasmid #118185 | lentiSAMv2 TCF7L2 TSS-guide2 | depositor partial sequence | sequence record 223273 | Guide RNA, MS2 stem loops, EF1a core promoter, NLS
NNNNNNNNNNNNNGTTTTAANTTANNTTTTAAAATGGACTATCATATGCTTACCGTAACTTGAAAGTATT
TCGATTTCTTGGCTTTATATATCTTGTGGAAAGGACGAAACACCGGAAGCCGGGGGGAGACGGAGTTTTA
GAGCTAGGCCAACATGAGGATCACCCATGTCTGCAGGGCCTAGCAAGTTAAAATAAGGCTAGTCCGTTAT
CAACTTGGCCAACATGAGGATCACCCATGTCTGCAGGGCCAAGTGGCACCGAGTCGGTGCTTTTTTTGGA
TCCTAGGTCTTGAAAGGAGTGGGAATTGGCTCCGGTGCCCGTCAGTGGGCAGAGCGCACATCGCCCACAG
TCCCCGAGAAGTTGGGGGGAGGGGTCGGCAATTGATCCGGTGCCTAGAGAAGGTGGCGCGGGGTAAACTG
GGAAAGTGATGTCGTGTACTGGCTCCGCCTTTTTCCCGAGGGTGGGGGAGAACCGTATATAAGTGCNNTA
NTCGCCGTGAACGTTCTTTTTCGCAACGGGTTTGCCNCCANAACACANGCGTACGGCCACCATGANANGG
CCGGCGGCCNCNANAAANGNCGGNCANNNANAAAAGAAANAGGANNNNNNNNACNGCNTCNNNNTGGNCA
TNNGNNCNNACTCTGNGGNNTGGGCCGNGATNNCCGATANNANNNNGNNNNNNNNNNNGANANTCNANGN
GNNNGNNNANANNNNNNNNNNNNNNANCNANNNNANNNTGATNNGNANNNNNGNNNN
